>Addgene plasmid #136351 | pENTR_Hu_BIRC5(WT) | addgene full sequence | sequence record 270747 | Addgene NGS Result
ATGCCTGGCAGTTCCCTACTCTCGCGTTAACGCTAGCATGGATGTTTTCCCAGTCACGACGTTGTAAAAC
GACGGCCAGTCTTAAGCTCGGGCCCCAAATAATGATTTTATTTTGACTGATAGTGACCTGTTCGTTGCAA
CAAATTGATGAGCAATGCTTTTTTATAATGCCAACTTTGTACAAAAAAGCAGGCTCCGCGGCCGCCCCCT
TCACC
[426 nt withheld, positions 216-641]
AAGGGTGGGCGCGCCGACCCAGCTTTCTTGTACAAAGTTGGCATTATAAGAAAGCATTGCTTATCAATTT
GTTGCAACGAACAGGTCACTATCAGTCAAAATAAAATCATTATTTGCCATCCAGCTGATATCCCCTATAG
TGAGTCGTATTACATGGTCATAGCTGTTTCCTGGCAGCTCTGGCCCGTGTCTCAAAATCTCTGATGTTAC
ATTGCACAAGATAAAAATATATCATCATGAACAATAAAACTGTCTGCTTACATAAACAGTAATACAAGGG
GTGTTATGAGCCATATTCAACGGGAAACGTCGAGGCCGCGATTAAATTCCAACATGGATGCTGATTTATA
TGGGTATAAATGGGCTCGCGATAATGTCGGGCAATCAGGTGCGACAATCTATCGCTTGTATGGGAAGCCC
GATGCGCCAGAGTTGTTTCTGAAACATGGCAAAGGTAGCGTTGCCAATGATGTTACAGATGAGATGGTCA
GACTAAACTGGCTGACGGAATTTATGCCTCTTCCGACCATCAAGCATTTTATCCGTACTCCTGATGATGC
ATGGTTACTCACCACTGCGATCCCCGGAAAAACAGCATTCCAGGTATTAGAAGAATATCCTGATTCAGGT
GAAAATATTGTTGATGCGCTGGCAGTGTTCCTGCGCCGGTTGCATTCGATTCCTGTTTGTAATTGTCCTT
TTAACAGCGATCGCGTATTTCGTCTCGCTCAGGCGCAATCACGAATGAATAACGGTTTGGTTGATGCGAG
TGATTTTGATGACGAGCGTAATGGCTGGCCTGTTGAACAAGTCTGGAAAGAAATGCATAAACTTTTGCCA
TTCTCACCGGATTCAGTCGTCACTCATGGTGATTTCTCACTTGATAACCTTATTTTTGACGAGGGGAAAT
TAATAGGTTGTATTGATGTTGGACGAGTCGGAATCGCAGACCGATACCAGGATCTTGCCATCCTATGGAA
CTGCCTCGGTGAGTTTTCTCCTTCATTACAGAAACGGCTTTTTCAAAAATATGGTATTGATAATCCTGAT
ATGAATAAATTGCAGTTTCATTTGATGCTCGATGAGTTTTTCTAATCAGAATTGGTTAATTGGTTGTAAC
ACTGGCAGAGCATTACGCTGACTTGACGGGACGGCGCAAGCTCATGACCAAAATCCCTTAACGTGAGTTA
CGCGTCGTTCCACTGAGCGTCAGACCCCGTAGAAAAGATCAAAGGATCTTCTTGAGATCCTTTTTTTCTG
CGCGTAATCTGCTGCTTGCAAACAAAAAAACCACCGCTACCAGCGGTGGTTTGTTTGCCGGATCAAGAGC
TACCAACTCTTTTTCCGAAGGTAACTGGCTTCAGCAGAGCGCAGATACCAAATACTGTTCTTCTAGTGTA
GCCGTAGTTAGGCCACCACTTCAAGAACTCTGTAGCACCGCCTACATACCTCGCTCTGCTAATCCTGTTA
CCAGTGGCTGCTGCCAGTGGCGATAAGTCGTGTCTTACCGGGTTGGACTCAAGACGATAGTTACCGGATA
AGGCGCAGCGGTCGGGCTGAACGGGGGGTTCGTGCACACAGCCCAGCTTGGAGCGAACGACCTACACCGA
ACTGAGATACCTACAGCGTGAGCTATGAGAAAGCGCCACGCTTCCCGAAGGGAGAAAGGCGGACAGGTAT
CCGGTAAGCGGCAGGGTCGGAACAGGAGAGCGCACGAGGGAGCTTCCAGGGGGAAACGCCTGGTATCTTT
ATAGTCCTGTCGGGTTTCGCCACCTCTGACTTGAGCGTCGATTTTTGTGATGCTCGTCAGGGGGGCGGAG
CCTATGGAAAAACGCCAGCAACGCGGCCTTTTTACGGTTCCTGGCCTTTTGCTGGCCTTTTGCTCACATG
TTCTTTCCTGCGTTATCCCCTGATTCTGTGGATAACCGTATTACCGCCTTTGAGTGAGCTGATACCGCTC
GCCGCAGCCGAACGACCGAGCGCAGCGAGTCAGTGAGCGAGGAAGCGGAAGAGCGCCCAATACGCAAACC
GCCTCTCCCCGCGCGTTGGCCGATTCATTAATGCAGCTGGCACGACAGGTTTCCCGACTGGAAAGCGGGC
AGTGAGCGCAACGCAATTAATACGCGTACCGCTAGCCAGGAAGAGTTTGTAGAAACGCAAAAAGGCCATC
CGTCAGGATGGCCTTCTGCTTAGTTTGATGCCTGGCAGTTTATGGCGGGCGTCCTGCCCGCCACCCTCCG
GGCCGTTGCTTCACAACGTTCAAATCCGCTCCCGGCGGATTTGTCCTACTCAGGAGAGCGTTCACCGACA
AACAACAGATAAAACGAAAGGCCCAGTCTTCCGACTGAGCCTTTCGTTTTATTTG
Features (pLannotate 1.2.2; 10 found; start..end, strand, type, name):
     44..80      -  CDS            lacZα (fragment): LacZα fragment of β-galactosidase; lacZ fragment
     96..195     +  protein_bind   attL1: mutant version of attL; recombination site for the Gateway® LR reaction LR Clonase™
    216..641     +  CDS            BIRC5 (sequence withheld): BIRC5_HUMAN - Also known as API4, IAP4. Experimental evidence at protein level: Swiss-Prot protein existence level 1. Multitasking protein that has dual roles in promoting cell proliferation and preventing apoptosis (PubMed:9859993, PubMed:21364656, PubMed:20627126, PubMed:25778398, PubMed:28218735). Component of a chromosome passage protein complex (CPC) which is essential for chromosome alignment and segregation during mitosis and cytokinesis (PubMed:16322459). Acts as an important regulator of the localization of this complex; directs CPC movement to different locations from the inner centr
    658..757     -  protein_bind   attL2: mutant version of attL; recombination site for the Gateway® LR reaction LR Clonase™
    775..793     -  promoter       T7 promoter: promoter for bacteriophage T7 RNA polymerase
    927..1736    +  CDS            KanR: aminoglycoside phosphotransferase; aph(3')-Ia; confers resistance to kanamycin in bacteria or G418 (Geneticin®) in eukaryotes
   1883..2471    +  rep_origin     ori: high-copy-number ColE1/pMB1/pBR322/pUC origin of replication
   2654..2746    +  CDS            lacI (fragment): lac repressor; lacI; The lac repressor binds to the lac operator to inhibit transcription in E. coli. This inhibition can be relieved by adding lactose or isopropyl-β-D-thiogalactopyranoside (IPTG).
   2801..2828    -  terminator     rrnB T2 terminator: transcription terminator T2 from the E. coli rrnB gene
   2960..3003    +  terminator     rrnB T1 terminator: Escherichia coli rrnB; transcription terminator T1 from the E. coli rrnB gene
