[The description below was written by a language model from this plasmid's Addgene catalogue record and pLannotate feature annotations shown in this document.]
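Description:
pENTR_Hu_BIRC5(WT) is a Gateway entry clone built on the pENTR/D-TOPO backbone, carrying the wild-type human BIRC5 (Survivin) cDNA inserted by TOPO cloning. The sequenced plasmid is small, about 3.0 kb, and is maintained in E. coli through a high-copy ColE1/pUC-type origin of replication with selection on kanamycin, provided by an aminoglycoside phosphotransferase (KanR) gene. The rrnB T1 and T2 transcription terminators sit upstream of the cloning region, where they limit read-through transcription from the backbone into the insert. Short annotated fragments of lacZα and lacI are backbone remnants rather than functional genes.

The BIRC5 coding sequence is annotated as a 426 bp feature flanked by attL1 and attL2, the recombination sites used in the Gateway LR Clonase reaction. This arrangement lets the open reading frame be transferred in a defined orientation into any attR-containing destination vector. That destination vector then supplies the promoter, tags and host-specific elements needed for expression. The entry vector has no eukaryotic promoter driving the insert. The only promoter annotated is a T7 promoter beyond attL2, on the opposite strand to the coding sequence and pointing back toward it. No epitope tags or reporters are annotated, and the record does not state whether a stop codon is retained for C-terminal fusions.

BIRC5 encodes a protein that promotes cell proliferation and inhibits apoptosis. It is also a component of the chromosomal passenger complex needed for chromosome alignment, segregation and cytokinesis. The plasmid serves as a source clone for generating wild-type Survivin expression constructs. The "WT" label suggests it may act as a reference alongside mutant versions, though the record does not describe any.
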