Addgene plasmid #136351: pENTR_Hu_BIRC5(WT)
Purpose: Human BIRC5 cDNA in Gateway pENTR
Depositing lab: Guillermo de Cárcer. Depositing organization: Instituto de Investigaciones Biomedicas Alberto Sols.
Backbone
  Vector backbone: pENTR_D/Topo
  Vector type: Gateway entry vector
Growth in bacteria
  Bacterial resistance: Kanamycin, 50 μg/mL
  Growth temperature: 37°C
  Growth strain: DH5alpha
  Copy number: Unknown
Gene/Insert
  Gene/Insert name: BIRC5 (alt name: Survivin)
  Species: H. sapiens (human)
  Entrez Gene: BIRC5 (a.k.a. API4, EPR-1)
  Cloning method: TOPO Cloning
Terms and licenses: Academic/Nonprofit Terms; Industry Terms: Not Available to Industry
How to cite: pENTR_Hu_BIRC5(WT) was a gift from Guillermo de Cárcer (Addgene plasmid # 136351 ; http://n2t.net/addgene:136351 ; RRID:Addgene_136351)
